Addgene plasmid #230514: AiP15306 - pAAV-AiE0025m_3xC2-minBG-SYFP2-WPRE3-BGHpA (Alias: CN5306)
Purpose: AiE0025m_3xC2 is an enhancer sequence, designed to drive AAV-mediated transgene expression in specific populations of brain cells
Depositing lab: Allen Institute for Brain Science & Jonathan Ting. Depositing organization: Allen Institute. Publication: A suite of enhancer AAVs and transgenic mouse lines for genetic access to cortical cell types. Ben-Simon Y, Hooper M, Narayan S, Daigle TL, Dwivedi D, Way SW, Oster A, Stafford DA, Mich JK, Taormina MJ, Martinez RA, Opitz-Araya X, Roth JR, Alexander JR, Allen S, Amster A, Arbuckle J, Ayala A, Baker PM, Bakken TE, Barcelli T, Barta S, Bendrick J, Bertagnolli D, Bielstein C, Bishwakarma P, Bowlus J, Boyer G, Brouner K, Casian B, Casper T, Chakka AB, Chakrabarty R, Chance RK, Chavan S, Clark M, Colbert K, Collman F, Daniel S, Departee M, DiValentin P, Donadio N, Dotson N, Egdorf T, Fliss T, Gabitto M, Garcia J, Gary A, Gasperini M, Gloe J, Goldy J, Gore BB, Graybuck L, Greisman N, Haeseleer F, Halterman C, Haradon Z, Hastings SD, Helback O, Ho W, Hockemeyer D, Huang C, Huff S, Hunker A, Johansen N, Jones D, Juneau Z, Kalmbach B, Kannan M, Khem S, Kussick E, Kutsal R, Larsen R, Lee C, Lee AY, Leibly M, Lenz GH, Li S, Liang E, Lusk N, Madigan Z, Malloy J, Malone J, McCue R, Melchor J, Mollenkopf T, Moosman S, Morin E, Newman D, Ng L, Ngo K, Omstead V, Otto S, Oyama A, Pena N, Pham T, Phillips E, Pom CA, Potekhina L, Ransford S, Ray PL, Rette D, Reynoldson C, Rimorin C, Rocha D, Ruiz A, Sanchez REA, Sawyer L, Sedeno-Cortes A, Sevigny JP, Shapovalova N, Shepard N, Shulga L, Sigler AR, Siverts L, Soliman S, Somasundaram S, Staats B, Stewart K, Szelenyi E, Tieu M, Trader C, Tran A, van Velthoven CTJ, Walker M, Wang Y, Weed N, Wirthlin M, Wood T, Wynalda B, Yao Z, Zhou T, Ariza J, Dee N, Reding M, Ronellenfitch K, Mufti S, Sunkin SM, Smith KA, Esposito L, Waters J, Thyagarajan B, Yao S, Lein ES, Zeng H, Levi BP, Ngai J, Ting JT, Tasic B. Cell. 2025 May 16:S0092-8674(25)00513-6. doi: 10.1016/j.cell.2025.05.002. PubMed 40403729.
Backbone
  Vector backbone: pAAV2
  Vector type: AAV
Growth in bacteria
  Bacterial resistance: Ampicillin, 100 μg/mL
  Growth temperature: 37°C
  Growth strain: NEB Stable
  Copy number: High Copy
Gene/Insert
  Gene/Insert name: SYFP2
  Species: Synthetic
  Promoter: minBG
  Cloning method: Gibson Cloning
Terms and licenses: Academic/Nonprofit Terms; Industry Terms: Not Available to Industry
How to cite: AiP15306 - pAAV-AiE0025m_3xC2-minBG-SYFP2-WPRE3-BGHpA (Alias: CN5306) was a gift from Allen Institute for Brain Science & Jonathan Ting (Addgene plasmid # 230514 ; http://n2t.net/addgene:230514 ; RRID:Addgene_230514)
