[The description below was written by a language model from this plasmid's Addgene catalogue record and pLannotate feature annotations shown in this document.]
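Description:
AiP15306 - pAAV-AiE0025m_3xC2-minBG-SYFP2-WPRE3-BGHpA (alias CN5306) is an AAV transfer plasmid built on a pAAV2 backbone, intended for packaging a reporter genome into recombinant adeno-associated virus for delivery to brain tissue. It is maintained in bacteria through a high-copy ColE1/pUC-type origin and selected with ampicillin via the bla gene under its own promoter. The backbone also carries an f1/M13 phage origin and small remnants of pBR322 bom and rop sequences. The catalogue lists a recombination-deficient growth strain, consistent with the tendency of ITR repeats to rearrange.

Between the two AAV2 inverted terminal repeats, which supply the signals for replication and encapsidation of the genome, sits a single expression cassette. According to the name and catalogue fields, the AiE0025m_3xC2 enhancer lies upstream of a minimal beta-globin promoter (minBG). A minimal promoter has little activity alone, so expression depends on the enhancer, which is designed to restrict transgene expression to specific brain cell populations. The record does not say which populations. Neither the enhancer nor minBG is annotated in the feature tables, but both presumably fall in the unannotated stretch between the left ITR and the reporter. The payload is SYFP2, a rapidly maturing monomeric yellow fluorescent protein, followed by WPRE3, a shortened woodchuck posttranscriptional element detected as two WPRE fragments that boosts transcript expression, and the bovine growth hormone polyadenylation signal.

The depositor sequence (4,684 nt) and the repository's sequencing result (4,679 nt) agree in layout. The sequencing result shows only fragments of the left ITR, while the depositor record shows it intact. The construct serves as a fluorescent reporter for evaluating enhancer-driven, cell-type-selective labelling.
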