Features (pLannotate 1.2.2; 13 found; start..end, strand, type, name):
      1..141     -  repeat_region  AAV2 ITR: inverted terminal repeat of adeno-associated virus serotype 2 inverted
    708..1424    +  CDS            SYFP2: SYFP2 is a basic (constitutively fluorescent) yellow fluorescent protein published in 2006, derived from Aequorea victoria. It is reported to be a very rapidly-maturing monomer with moderate acid sensitivity.
   1464..1621    +  misc_feature   WPRE (fragment): woodchuck hepatitis virus posttranscriptional regulatory element
   1627..1707    +  misc_feature   WPRE (fragment): woodchuck hepatitis virus posttranscriptional regulatory element
   1724..1835    +  polyA_signal   bGH poly(A) signal: bovine growth hormone polyadenylation signal
   1947..2087    +  repeat_region  AAV2 ITR: inverted terminal repeat of adeno-associated virus serotype 2 inverted
   2092..2143    -  misc_feature   bom (fragment): basis of mobility region from pBR322
   2162..2542    +  rep_origin     M13 ori (sequence partly withheld): M13 bacteriophage origin of replication; arrow indicates direction of (+) strand synthesis
   2618..2667    -  misc_feature   bom (fragment): basis of mobility region from pBR322
   2769..2804    -  CDS            rop (fragment): Rop protein, which maintains plasmids at low copy number; rop
   2899..3003    +  promoter       AmpR promoter: bla
   3004..3864    +  CDS            AmpR: β-lactamase; bla; confers resistance to ampicillin, carbenicillin, and related antibiotics
   4035..4623    +  rep_origin     ori: high-copy-number ColE1/pMB1/pBR322/pUC origin of replication
>Addgene plasmid #230514 | AiP15306 - pAAV-AiE0025m_3xC2-minBG-SYFP2-WPRE3-BGHpA (Alias: CN5306) | depositor full sequence | sequence record 453002 | Full Sequence
CCTGCAGGCAGCTGCGCGCTCGCTCGCTCACTGAGGCCGCCCGGGCAAAGCCCGGGCGTCGGGCGACCTT
TGGTCGCCCGGCCTCAGTGAGCGAGCGAGCGCGCAGAGAGGGAGTGGCCAACTCCATCACTAGGGGTTCC
TGCGGCCGCACGCGTTATTTACTTCAGAGAATGATACCGATTATTAAGCACATACTTTCTTCCATTTTTG
TTGTTCCTGATTGGTGCCAGGGTTTTCTTGGCTTGTTGCGGGATAGGCTGAATAGACCAACTTTCCTTTG
CATCTGCATATTCGATAGGTCTAGTGTATTTACTTCAGAGAATGATACCGATTATTAAGCACATACTTTC
TTCCATTTTTGTTGTTCCTGATTGGTGCCAGGGTTTTCTTGGCTTGTTGCGGGATAGGCTGAATAGACCA
ACTTTCCTTTGCATCTGCATATTCGATAGGTCTAGTGTATTTACTTCAGAGAATGATACCGATTATTAAG
CACATACTTTCTTCCATTTTTGTTGTTCCTGATTGGTGCCAGGGTTTTCTTGGCTTGTTGCGGGATAGGC
TGAATAGACCAACTTTCCTTTGCATCTGCATATTCGATAGGTCTAGTGGAGCTCGGGCTGGGCATAAAAG
TCAGGGCAGAGCCATCTATTGCTTACATTTGCTTCTGGGATCCAGATCTTTCGAAGCTAGCGCTACCGGT
CGCCACCATGGTGAGCAAGGGCGAGGAGCTGTTCACCGGGGTGGTGCCCATCCTGGTCGAGCTGGACGGC
GACGTAAACGGCCACAAGTTCAGCGTGTCCGGCGAGGGCGAGGGCGATGCCACCTACGGCAAGCTGACCC
TGAAGCTGATCTGCACCACCGGCAAGCTGCCCGTGCCCTGGCCCACCCTCGTGACCACCCTGGGCTACGG
CGTGCAGTGCTTCGCCCGCTACCCCGACCACATGAAGCAGCACGACTTCTTCAAGTCCGCCATGCCCGAA
GGCTACGTCCAGGAGCGCACCATCTTCTTCAAGGACGACGGCAACTACAAGACCCGCGCCGAGGTGAAGT
TCGAGGGCGACACCCTGGTGAACCGCATCGAGCTGAAGGGCATCGACTTCAAGGAGGACGGCAACATCCT
GGGGCACAAGCTGGAGTACAACTACAACAGCCACAACGTCTATATCACCGCCGACAAGCAGAAGAACGGC
ATCAAGGCCAACTTCAAGATCCGCCACAACATCGAGGACGGCGGCGTGCAGCTCGCCGACCACTACCAGC
AGAACACCCCCATCGGCGACGGCCCCGTGCTGCTGCCCGACAACCACTACCTGAGCTACCAGTCCAAGCT
GAGCAAAGACCCCAACGAGAAGCGCGATCACATGGTCCTGCTGGAGTTCGTGACCGCCGCCGGGATCACT
CTCGGCATGGACGAGCTGTACAAGTAAGTCGACGGCGCGCCGCGGCCGCGAATTCGATATCATAATCAAC
CTCTGGATTACAAAATTTGTGAAAGATTGACTGGTATTCTTAACTATGTTGCTCCTTTTACGCTATGTGG
ATACGCTGCTTTAATGCCTTTGTATCATGCTATTGCTTCCCGTATGGCTTTCATTTTCTCCTCCTTGTAT
AAATCCTGGTTAGTTCTTGCCACGGCGGAACTCATCGCCGCCTGCCTTGCCCGCTGCTGGACAGGGGCTC
GGCTGTTGGGCACTGACAATTCCGTGGCTCGAGAGATCTTCGACTGTGCCTTCTAGTTGCCAGCCATCTG
TTGTTTGCCCCTCCCCCGTGCCTTCCTTGACCCTGGAAGGTGCCACTCCCACTGTCCTTTCCTAATAAAA
TGAGGAAATTGCATCGCATTGTCTGAGTAGGTGTCATTCTATTCTGGGGGGTGGGGTGGGGCAGGACAGC
AAGGGGGAGGATTGGGAAGACAATAGCAGGCATGCACGTGCGGACCGAGCGGCCGCAGGAACCCCTAGTG
ATGGAGTTGGCCACTCCCTCTCTGCGCGCTCGCTCGCTCACTGAGGCCGGGCGACCAAAGGTCGCCCGAC
GCCCGGGCTTTGCCCGGGCGGCCTCAGTGAGCGAGCGAGCGCGCAGCTGCCTGCAGGGGCGCCTGATGCG
GTATTTTCTCCTTACGCATCTGTGCGGTATTTCACACCGCATA
[142 nt withheld, positions 2144-2285]
C
[141 nt withheld, positions 2287-2427]
CCTTTGACGTTGGAGTCCACGTTCTTT
[37 nt withheld, positions 2455-2491]
ACCCTATCTCGGGCTATTCTTTTGATTTATAAGGGATTTTGCCGATTTCGGCCTATTGGTTAAAAAATGA
GCTGATTTAACAAAAATTTAACGCGAATTTTAACAAAATATTAACGTTTACAATTTTATGGTGCACTCTC
AGTACAATCTGCTCTGATGCCGCATAGTTAAGCCAGCCCCGACACCCGCCAACACCCGCTGACGCGCCCT
GACGGGCTTGTCTGCTCCCGGCATCCGCTTACAGACAAGCTGTGACCGTCTCCGGGAGCTGCATGTGTCA
GAGGTTTTCACCGTCATCACCGAAACGCGCGAGACGAAAGGGCCTCGTGATACGCCTATTTTTATAGGTT
AATGTCATGATAATAATGGTTTCTTAGACGTCAGGTGGCACTTTTCGGGGAAATGTGCGCGGAACCCCTA
TTTGTTTATTTTTCTAAATACATTCAAATATGTATCCGCTCATGAGACAATAACCCTGATAAATGCTTCA
ATAATATTGAAAAAGGAAGAGTATGAGTATTCAACATTTCCGTGTCGCCCTTATTCCCTTTTTTGCGGCA
TTTTGCCTTCCTGTTTTTGCTCACCCAGAAACGCTGGTGAAAGTAAAAGATGCTGAAGATCAGTTGGGTG
CACGAGTGGGTTACATCGAACTGGATCTCAACAGCGGTAAGATCCTTGAGAGTTTTCGCCCCGAAGAACG
TTTTCCAATGATGAGCACTTTTAAAGTTCTGCTATGTGGCGCGGTATTATCCCGTATTGACGCCGGGCAA
GAGCAACTCGGTCGCCGCATACACTATTCTCAGAATGACTTGGTTGAGTACTCACCAGTCACAGAAAAGC
ATCTTACGGATGGCATGACAGTAAGAGAATTATGCAGTGCTGCCATAACCATGAGTGATAACACTGCGGC
CAACTTACTTCTGACAACGATCGGAGGACCGAAGGAGCTAACCGCTTTTTTGCACAACATGGGGGATCAT
GTAACTCGCCTTGATCGTTGGGAACCGGAGCTGAATGAAGCCATACCAAACGACGAGCGTGACACCACGA
TGCCTGTAGCAATGGCAACAACGTTGCGCAAACTATTAACTGGCGAACTACTTACTCTAGCTTCCCGGCA
ACAATTAATAGACTGGATGGAGGCGGATAAAGTTGCAGGACCACTTCTGCGCTCGGCCCTTCCGGCTGGC
TGGTTTATTGCTGATAAATCTGGAGCCGGTGAGCGTGGGTCTCGCGGTATCATTGCAGCACTGGGGCCAG
ATGGTAAGCCCTCCCGTATCGTAGTTATCTACACGACGGGGAGTCAGGCAACTATGGATGAACGAAATAG
ACAGATCGCTGAGATAGGTGCCTCACTGATTAAGCATTGGTAACTGTCAGACCAAGTTTACTCATATATA
CTTTAGATTGATTTAAAACTTCATTTTTAATTTAAAAGGATCTAGGTGAAGATCCTTTTTGATAATCTCA
TGACCAAAATCCCTTAACGTGAGTTTTCGTTCCACTGAGCGTCAGACCCCGTAGAAAAGATCAAAGGATC
TTCTTGAGATCCTTTTTTTCTGCGCGTAATCTGCTGCTTGCAAACAAAAAAACCACCGCTACCAGCGGTG
GTTTGTTTGCCGGATCAAGAGCTACCAACTCTTTTTCCGAAGGTAACTGGCTTCAGCAGAGCGCAGATAC
CAAATACTGTCCTTCTAGTGTAGCCGTAGTTAGGCCACCACTTCAAGAACTCTGTAGCACCGCCTACATA
CCTCGCTCTGCTAATCCTGTTACCAGTGGCTGCTGCCAGTGGCGATAAGTCGTGTCTTACCGGGTTGGAC
TCAAGACGATAGTTACCGGATAAGGCGCAGCGGTCGGGCTGAACGGGGGGTTCGTGCACACAGCCCAGCT
TGGAGCGAACGACCTACACCGAACTGAGATACCTACAGCGTGAGCTATGAGAAAGCGCCACGCTTCCCGA
AGGGAGAAAGGCGGACAGGTATCCGGTAAGCGGCAGGGTCGGAACAGGAGAGCGCACGAGGGAGCTTCCA
GGGGGAAACGCCTGGTATCTTTATAGTCCTGTCGGGTTTCGCCACCTCTGACTTGAGCGTCGATTTTTGT
GATGCTCGTCAGGGGGGCGGAGCCTATGGAAAAACGCCAGCAACGCGGCCTTTTTACGGTTCCTGGCCTT
TTGCTGGCCTTTTGCTCACATGT
