Features (pLannotate 1.2.2; 14 found; start..end, strand, type, name):
     12..39      +  repeat_region  AAV2 ITR (fragment): inverted terminal repeat of adeno-associated virus serotype 2 inverted
     68..95      +  repeat_region  AAV2 ITR (fragment): inverted terminal repeat of adeno-associated virus serotype 2 inverted
    697..1413    +  CDS            SYFP2: SYFP2 is a basic (constitutively fluorescent) yellow fluorescent protein published in 2006, derived from Aequorea victoria. It is reported to be a very rapidly-maturing monomer with moderate acid sensitivity.
   1453..1610    +  misc_feature   WPRE (fragment): woodchuck hepatitis virus posttranscriptional regulatory element
   1616..1696    +  misc_feature   WPRE (fragment): woodchuck hepatitis virus posttranscriptional regulatory element
   1713..1824    +  polyA_signal   bGH poly(A) signal: bovine growth hormone polyadenylation signal
   1942..2082    +  repeat_region  AAV2 ITR: inverted terminal repeat of adeno-associated virus serotype 2 inverted
   2087..2138    -  misc_feature   bom (fragment): basis of mobility region from pBR322
   2157..2612    +  rep_origin     f1 ori (sequence partly withheld): f1 bacteriophage origin of replication; arrow indicates direction of (+) strand synthesis
   2613..2662    -  misc_feature   bom (fragment): basis of mobility region from pBR322
   2764..2799    -  CDS            rop (fragment): Rop protein, which maintains plasmids at low copy number; rop
   2894..2998    +  promoter       AmpR promoter: bla
   2999..3859    +  CDS            AmpR: β-lactamase; bla; confers resistance to ampicillin, carbenicillin, and related antibiotics
   4030..4618    +  rep_origin     ori: high-copy-number ColE1/pMB1/pBR322/pUC origin of replication
>Addgene plasmid #230514 | AiP15306 - pAAV-AiE0025m_3xC2-minBG-SYFP2-WPRE3-BGHpA (Alias: CN5306) | addgene full sequence | sequence record 470795 | Addgene NGS Result
CCTGCAGGCAGCTGCGCGCTCGCTCGCTCACTGAGGCCGCCCGGGCGTCGGGCGACCTTTGGTCGCCCGG
CCTCAGTGAGCGAGCGAGCGCGCAGAGAGGGAGTGGCCAACTCCATCACTAGGGGTTCCTGCGGCCGCAC
GCGTTATTTACTTCAGAGAATGATACCGATTATTAAGCACATACTTTCTTCCATTTTTGTTGTTCCTGAT
TGGTGCCAGGGTTTTCTTGGCTTGTTGCGGGATAGGCTGAATAGACCAACTTTCCTTTGCATCTGCATAT
TCGATAGGTCTAGTGTATTTACTTCAGAGAATGATACCGATTATTAAGCACATACTTTCTTCCATTTTTG
TTGTTCCTGATTGGTGCCAGGGTTTTCTTGGCTTGTTGCGGGATAGGCTGAATAGACCAACTTTCCTTTG
CATCTGCATATTCGATAGGTCTAGTGTATTTACTTCAGAGAATGATACCGATTATTAAGCACATACTTTC
TTCCATTTTTGTTGTTCCTGATTGGTGCCAGGGTTTTCTTGGCTTGTTGCGGGATAGGCTGAATAGACCA
ACTTTCCTTTGCATCTGCATATTCGATAGGTCTAGTGGAGCTCGGGCTGGGCATAAAAGTCAGGGCAGAG
CCATCTATTGCTTACATTTGCTTCTGGGATCCAGATCTTTCGAAGCTAGCGCTACCGGTCGCCACCATGG
TGAGCAAGGGCGAGGAGCTGTTCACCGGGGTGGTGCCCATCCTGGTCGAGCTGGACGGCGACGTAAACGG
CCACAAGTTCAGCGTGTCCGGCGAGGGCGAGGGCGATGCCACCTACGGCAAGCTGACCCTGAAGCTGATC
TGCACCACCGGCAAGCTGCCCGTGCCCTGGCCCACCCTCGTGACCACCCTGGGCTACGGCGTGCAGTGCT
TCGCCCGCTACCCCGACCACATGAAGCAGCACGACTTCTTCAAGTCCGCCATGCCCGAAGGCTACGTCCA
GGAGCGCACCATCTTCTTCAAGGACGACGGCAACTACAAGACCCGCGCCGAGGTGAAGTTCGAGGGCGAC
ACCCTGGTGAACCGCATCGAGCTGAAGGGCATCGACTTCAAGGAGGACGGCAACATCCTGGGGCACAAGC
TGGAGTACAACTACAACAGCCACAACGTCTATATCACCGCCGACAAGCAGAAGAACGGCATCAAGGCCAA
CTTCAAGATCCGCCACAACATCGAGGACGGCGGCGTGCAGCTCGCCGACCACTACCAGCAGAACACCCCC
ATCGGCGACGGCCCCGTGCTGCTGCCCGACAACCACTACCTGAGCTACCAGTCCAAGCTGAGCAAAGACC
CCAACGAGAAGCGCGATCACATGGTCCTGCTGGAGTTCGTGACCGCCGCCGGGATCACTCTCGGCATGGA
CGAGCTGTACAAGTAAGTCGACGGCGCGCCGCGGCCGCGAATTCGATATCATAATCAACCTCTGGATTAC
AAAATTTGTGAAAGATTGACTGGTATTCTTAACTATGTTGCTCCTTTTACGCTATGTGGATACGCTGCTT
TAATGCCTTTGTATCATGCTATTGCTTCCCGTATGGCTTTCATTTTCTCCTCCTTGTATAAATCCTGGTT
AGTTCTTGCCACGGCGGAACTCATCGCCGCCTGCCTTGCCCGCTGCTGGACAGGGGCTCGGCTGTTGGGC
ACTGACAATTCCGTGGCTCGAGAGATCTTCGACTGTGCCTTCTAGTTGCCAGCCATCTGTTGTTTGCCCC
TCCCCCGTGCCTTCCTTGACCCTGGAAGGTGCCACTCCCACTGTCCTTTCCTAATAAAATGAGGAAATTG
CATCGCATTGTCTGAGTAGGTGTCATTCTATTCTGGGGGGTGGGGTGGGGCAGGACAGCAAGGGGGAGGA
TTGGGAAGACAATAGCAGGCATGAGATCTCACGTGCGGACCGAGCGGCCGCAGGAACCCCTAGTGATGGA
GTTGGCCACTCCCTCTCTGCGCGCTCGCTCGCTCACTGAGGCCGGGCGACCAAAGGTCGCCCGACGCCCG
GGCTTTGCCCGGGCGGCCTCAGTGAGCGAGCGAGCGCGCAGCTGCCTGCAGGGGCGCCTGATGCGGTATT
TTCTCCTTACGCATCTGTGCGGTATTTCACACCGCATA
[95 nt withheld, positions 2139-2233]
T
[46 nt withheld, positions 2235-2280]
C
[141 nt withheld, positions 2282-2422]
CCTTTGACGTTGGAGTCCACGTTCTTT
[37 nt withheld, positions 2450-2486]
ACTCTATCTCGGGCTATTCTTTTGATTTATAAGGGATTTTGCCGATTTCGGTCTATTGGTTAAAAAATGA
GCTGATTTAACAAAAATTTAACGCGAATTTTAACAAAATATTAACGTTTACAATTTTATGGTGCACTCTC
AGTACAATCTGCTCTGATGCCGCATAGTTAAGCCAGCCCCGACACCCGCCAACACCCGCTGACGCGCCCT
GACGGGCTTGTCTGCTCCCGGCATCCGCTTACAGACAAGCTGTGACCGTCTCCGGGAGCTGCATGTGTCA
GAGGTTTTCACCGTCATCACCGAAACGCGCGAGACGAAAGGGCCTCGTGATACGCCTATTTTTATAGGTT
AATGTCATGATAATAATGGTTTCTTAGACGTCAGGTGGCACTTTTCGGGGAAATGTGCGCGGAACCCCTA
TTTGTTTATTTTTCTAAATACATTCAAATATGTATCCGCTCATGAGACAATAACCCTGATAAATGCTTCA
ATAATATTGAAAAAGGAAGAGTATGAGTATTCAACATTTCCGTGTCGCCCTTATTCCCTTTTTTGCGGCA
TTTTGCCTTCCTGTTTTTGCTCACCCAGAAACGCTGGTGAAAGTAAAAGATGCTGAAGATCAGTTGGGTG
CACGAGTGGGTTACATCGAACTGGATCTCAACAGCGGTAAGATCCTTGAGAGTTTTCGCCCCGAAGAACG
TTTTCCAATGATGAGCACTTTTAAAGTTCTGCTATGTGGCGCGGTATTATCCCGTATTGACGCCGGGCAA
GAGCAACTCGGTCGCCGCATACACTATTCTCAGAATGACTTGGTTGAGTACTCACCAGTCACAGAAAAGC
ATCTTACGGATGGCATGACAGTAAGAGAATTATGCAGTGCTGCCATAACCATGAGTGATAACACTGCGGC
CAACTTACTTCTGACAACGATCGGAGGACCGAAGGAGCTAACCGCTTTTTTGCACAACATGGGGGATCAT
GTAACTCGCCTTGATCGTTGGGAACCGGAGCTGAATGAAGCCATACCAAACGACGAGCGTGACACCACGA
TGCCTGTAGCAATGGCAACAACGTTGCGCAAACTATTAACTGGCGAACTACTTACTCTAGCTTCCCGGCA
ACAATTAATAGACTGGATGGAGGCGGATAAAGTTGCAGGACCACTTCTGCGCTCGGCCCTTCCGGCTGGC
TGGTTTATTGCTGATAAATCTGGAGCCGGTGAGCGTGGGTCTCGCGGTATCATTGCAGCACTGGGGCCAG
ATGGTAAGCCCTCCCGTATCGTAGTTATCTACACGACGGGGAGTCAGGCAACTATGGATGAACGAAATAG
ACAGATCGCTGAGATAGGTGCCTCACTGATTAAGCATTGGTAACTGTCAGACCAAGTTTACTCATATATA
CTTTAGATTGATTTAAAACTTCATTTTTAATTTAAAAGGATCTAGGTGAAGATCCTTTTTGATAATCTCA
TGACCAAAATCCCTTAACGTGAGTTTTCGTTCCACTGAGCGTCAGACCCCGTAGAAAAGATCAAAGGATC
TTCTTGAGATCCTTTTTTTCTGCGCGTAATCTGCTGCTTGCAAACAAAAAAACCACCGCTACCAGCGGTG
GTTTGTTTGCCGGATCAAGAGCTACCAACTCTTTTTCCGAAGGTAACTGGCTTCAGCAGAGCGCAGATAC
CAAATACTGTTCTTCTAGTGTAGCCGTAGTTAGGCCACCACTTCAAGAACTCTGTAGCACCGCCTACATA
CCTCGCTCTGCTAATCCTGTTACCAGTGGCTGCTGCCAGTGGCGATAAGTCGTGTCTTACCGGGTTGGAC
TCAAGACGATAGTTACCGGATAAGGCGCAGCGGTCGGGCTGAACGGGGGGTTCGTGCACACAGCCCAGCT
TGGAGCGAACGACCTACACCGAACTGAGATACCTACAGCGTGAGCTATGAGAAAGCGCCACGCTTCCCGA
AGGGAGAAAGGCGGACAGGTATCCGGTAAGCGGCAGGGTCGGAACAGGAGAGCGCACGAGGGAGCTTCCA
GGGGGAAACGCCTGGTATCTTTATAGTCCTGTCGGGTTTCGCCACCTCTGACTTGAGCGTCGATTTTTGT
GATGCTCGTCAGGGGGGCGGAGCCTATGGAAAAACGCCAGCAACGCGGCCTTTTTACGGTTCCTGGCCTT
TTGCTGGCCTTTTGCTCACATGT
